>Addgene plasmid #78155 | TRCN0000279952 | addgene partial sequence | sequence record 148816 | WPRE-R 5'-CATAGCGTAAAAGGAGCAACA-3'
AATTTTGTAATCCAGAGGTTGATTGTCGACTTAACGCGTTCAGGCACCGGGCTTGCGGGTCATGCACCAG
GTGCGCGGTCCTTCGGGCACCTCGACGTCGGCGGTGACGGTGAAGCCGAGCCGCTCGTAGAAGGGGAGGT
TGCGGGGCGCGGAGGTCTCCAGGAAGGCGGGCACCCCGGCGCGCTCGGCCGCCTCCACTCCGGGGAGCAC
GACGGCGCTGCCCAGACCCTTGCCCTGGTGGTCGGGCGAGACGCCGACGGTGGCCAGGAACCACGCGGGC
TCCTTGGGCCGGTGCGGCGCCAGGAGGCCTTCCATCTGTTGCTGCGCGGCCAGCCGGGAACCGCTCAACT
CGGCCATGCGCGGGCCGATCTCGGCGAACACCGCCCCCGCTTCGACGCTCTCCGGCGTGGTCCAGACCGC
CACGGCGGCGCCGTCGTCCGCGACCCACACCTTGCCGATGTCGAGCCCGACGCGCGTGAGGAAGAGTTCT
TGCAGCTCGGTGACCCGCTCGATGTGGCGGTCCGGATCGACGGTGTGGCGCGTGGCGGGGTAGTCGGCGA
ACGCGGCGGCGAGGGTGCGTACGGCCCTGGGGACGTCGTCGCGGGTGGCGAGGCGCACCGTGGGCTTGTA
CTCGGTCATGGTAAGCTCCGGTGGATCCCCCTGGGGAGAGAGGTCGGTGATTCGGTCAACGAGGGAGCCG
ACTGCCGACGTGCGCTCCGGAGGCTTGCAGAATGCGGAACACCGCGCGGGCAGGAACAGGGCCCACACTA
CCGCCCCACACCCCGCC
