>Addgene plasmid #78155 | TRCN0000279952 | addgene partial sequence | sequence record 148922 | hU6-F 5'-GAGGGCCTATTTCCCATGATT-3'
CGATCAGGCTGTTAGAGAGATAATTAGAATTAATTTGACTGTAAACACAAAGATATTAGTACAAAATACG
TGACGTAGAAAGTAATAATTTCTTGGGTAGTTTGCAGTTTTAAAATTATGTTTTAAAATGGACTATCATA
TGCTTACCGTAACTTGAAAGTATTTCGATTTCTTGGCTTTATATATCTTGTGGAAAGGACGAGGTACCGG
GAGATTACTTTGCTGCCTTAACTCGAGTTAAGGCAGCAAAGTAATCTCTTTTTGAATTCTAGATCTTGAG
ACAAATGGCAGTATTCATCCACAATTTTAAAAGAAAAGGGGGGATTGGGGGGTACAGTGCAGGGGAAAGA
ATAGTAGACATAATAGCAACAGACATACAAACTAAAGAATTACAAAAACAAATTACAAAAATTCAAAATT
TTCGGGTTTATTACAGGGACAGCAGAGATCCACTTTGGCGCCGGCTCGAGGGGGCCCGGGTTGCGCCTTT
TCCAAGGCAGCCCTGGGTTTGCGCAGGGACGCGGCTGCTCTGGGCGTGGTTCCGGGAAACGCAGCGGCGC
CGACCCTGGGTCTCGCACATTCTTCACGTCCGTTCGCAGCGTCACCCGGATCTTCGCCGCTACCCTTGTG
GGCCCCCCGGCGACGCTTCCTGCTCCGCCCCTAAGTCGGGAAGGTTCCTTGCGGTTCGCGGCGTGCCGGA
CGTGACAAACGGAAGCCGCACGTCTCACTAGTACCCTCGCAGACGGACAGCGCCAGGGAGCAATGGCAGC
GCGCCGACCGCGATGGGCTGTGGCCAATAGCGGCTGCTCAGCAGGGCGCGCCGAGAGCAGCGGCC
