[The description below was written by a language model from this plasmid's Addgene catalogue record.]
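Description:
TRCN0000279952 is a lentiviral RNAi plasmid built on the pLKO_TRC005 backbone, part of which derives from a plasmid made by The RNAi Consortium. It carries a short hairpin RNA directed against human CDK4 (cyclin-dependent kinase 4, also known as CMM3 or PSK-J3), with the target site in the 3′ untranslated region of the transcript rather than in the coding sequence. The hairpin is expressed from the human U6 promoter, an RNA polymerase III promoter commonly used to drive small, precisely terminated RNAs. Once transcribed, the hairpin is processed by the cellular RNAi machinery into a small interfering RNA that directs degradation of the CDK4 mRNA. The plasmid is propagated in bacteria under ampicillin selection, and a puromycin marker allows selection of transduced mammalian cells. The listed 3′ sequencing primer anneals in a WPRE, which suggests this post-transcriptional regulatory element lies downstream of the hairpin cassette. No feature table is provided, so the origin of replication, the LTRs and packaging elements, and the promoter driving the puromycin marker are not stated in the record.

As a lentiviral transfer vector, the construct is meant to be packaged into viral particles and delivered to mammalian cells, where integration gives stable CDK4 knockdown in puromycin-selected populations. Because the hairpin targets the 3′UTR, a CDK4 cDNA lacking the native UTR should escape silencing, which makes this design useful for rescue experiments that test whether a phenotype is on-target. The associated publication concerns integrated genetic and pharmacologic interrogation of rare cancers, consistent with its use in assessing CDK4 dependency in cancer cells.
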