Addgene plasmid #78155: TRCN0000279952
Purpose: shCDK4 targeting 3UTR
Depositing lab: William Hahn. Depositing organization: Dana-Farber Cancer Institute. Publication: Integrated genetic and pharmacologic interrogation of rare cancers. Hong AL, Tseng YY, Cowley GS, Jonas O, Cheah JH, Kynnap BD, Doshi MB, Oh C, Meyer SC, Church AJ, Gill S, Bielski CM, Keskula P, Imamovic A, Howell S, Kryukov GV, Clemons PA, Tsherniak A, Vazquez F, Crompton BD, Shamji AF, Rodriguez-Galindo C, Janeway KA, Roberts CW, Stegmaier K, van Hummelen P, Cima MJ, Langer RS, Garraway LA, Schreiber SL, Root DE, Hahn WC, Boehm JS. Nat Commun. 2016 Jun 22;7:11987. doi: 10.1038/ncomms11987. PubMed 27329820.
Backbone
  Vector backbone: pLKO_TRC005
  Vector type: Lentiviral, RNAi
  Selectable markers: Puromycin
Growth in bacteria
  Bacterial resistance: Ampicillin, 100 μg/mL
  Growth temperature: 37°C
  Growth strain: NEB Stable
  Copy number: Unknown
Gene/Insert
  Gene/Insert name: CDK4
  gRNA/shRNA sequence: GAGATTACTTTGCTGCCTTAA
  Species: H. sapiens (human)
  GenBank ID: NM_000075.3 NM_000075.3
  Entrez Gene: CDK4 (a.k.a. CMM3, PSK-J3)
  Promoter: hU6
  Cloning method: Unknown
  Sequencing primers: 5′ hU6-F; 3′ WPRE-R
Resource information
  A portion of this plasmid was derived from a plasmid made by: The RNAi Consortium / Broad Institute
Terms and licenses: Academic/Nonprofit Terms; Industry Terms: Not Available to Industry
How to cite: TRCN0000279952 was a gift from William Hahn (Addgene plasmid # 78155 ; http://n2t.net/addgene:78155 ; RRID:Addgene_78155)
